>Addgene plasmid #199027 | pGL0_143 [EilR-PjexH1] | addgene full sequence | sequence record 397974 | Addgene NGS Result
TAGCGTGCGAACAGCACGCTATTGTTGTATCATTACTCGCATCCATTCTCAGGCTGTCTCGTCTCGTCTC
CGAGGTCTCAGGAGGGCCCGACGCGCGCCCAGTCGACGGGGAATTTGCCGAGATGGGGGACCGGCGCGAG
CGCGTAGAAGGTCGAATGGCCCGGCGGCGCCATTTTTGGGTCGGTCGCGGTCGGGTGATGGAGATAGAGC
GAGTTACGAAAATAACTCAAGCTGAATAACGTGCTGCAGGTGGCGGGTGAATGCGGCATCGTCTACCTCC
GGCATTCCCAGCACGTAAATCCCGTCCAGTCCACAGACCAGCGAAATCAGCCGCCAGGCGATATTTTCGG
CGCTATCGCGCAGGGTAAATTCGCCAGCGGCATGGCCCGCGCGAATGATCCTGACCGCTTCGTCATGCCA
CAGGTTCATGGTCAGCAGGTACGCGCTTTTGATTTCCGGATCGCTGTCGGCCAGCAGCTGCGCCTGGCGC
CACAGGCGGATATAGGGCTCCAGCCGTCCGTCCTCGCTGCCGAGGGCGGAAAACAGCTGTTCACGCCAGC
CGGCGGTGCGCGAAAGGCGCTGCAGATCCATCATCTCGCGGATCACGCGGATAAACGCCTGGGATTTTAG
CTCGCCGGAGGAGGTGAAATGGTGATGGACCTGGCCTGCGGCAACACCCGCTGCGGTGGCGATGTTGCGG
ACCGTCATACCGGTAAACCCTTGATCCAGCGCGACGCGCATGGCGGCCTGCATGATGGTTTCCCGACGTT
CTTCGCGATTCAGATAGCCCATATTGTCACCTCCTTATCCACACATTATACGAGCCGGATGATTAATGGG
GAACCTTACCAGAGGGCGCCCCAGCTGGCAATTCCTCTTAAGTAAGTAAGAGTATACGTATATCGGCTAA
TAACGTATTAAGGCGCTTCGGCGCCTTTTTTTATGGGGGTATTTTCATCCCAATCCACACGTCCAACGCA
CAGCAAACACCACGTCGACCCTATCAGCTGCGTGCTTTCTATGAGTCGTTGCTGCATAACATAATTTTTA
AAAAATTCATTTGCTAAAGTTGGACACGTGTCCTATAATATACTTCAAAGTTGGACACGTGTCCAACTTT
TACTTGAGACCACCCCAGGATACATAGATTACCACAACTCCGAGCCCTTCCACCTAGCGTGCTAACCACG
CACGCTATTGTTGTATAGGCTAGGTGGAGGCTCAGTGATGATAAGTCTGCGATGGTGGATGCATGTGTCA
TGGTCATAGCTGTTTCCTGTGTGAAATTGTTATCCGCTCAGAGGGCACAATCCTATTCCGCGCTATCCGA
CAATCTCCAAGACATTAGGTGGAGTTCAGTTCGGCGTATGGCATATGTCGCTGGAAAGAACATGTGAGCA
AAAGGCCAGCAAAAGGCCAGGAACCGTAAAAAGGCCGCGTTGCTGGCGTTTTTCCATAGGCTCCGCCCCC
CTGACGAGCATCACAAAAATCGACGCTCAAGTCAGAGGTGGCGAAACCCGACAGGACTATAAAGATACCA
GGCGTTTCCCCCTGGAAGCTCCCTCGTGCGCTCTCCTGTTCCGACCCTGCCGCTTACCGGATACCTGTCC
GCCTTTCTCCCTTCGGGAAGCGTGGCGCTTTCTCATAGCTCACGCTGTAGGTATCTCAGTTCGGTGTAGG
TCGTTCGCTCCAAGCTGGGCTGTGTGCACGAACCCCCCGTTCAGCCCGACCGCTGCGCCTTATCCGGTAA
CTATCGTCTTGAGTCCAACCCGGTAAGACACGACTTATCGCCACTGGCAGCAGCCACTGGTAACAGGATT
AGCAGAGCGAGGTATGTAGGCGGTGCTACAGAGTTCTTGAAGTGGTGGCCTAACTACGGCTACACTAGAA
GAACAGTATTTGGTATCTGCGCTCTGCTGAAGCCAGTTACCTTCGGAAAAAGAGTTGGTAGCTCTTGATC
CGGCAAACAAACCACCGCTGGTAGCGGTGGTTTTTTTGTTTGCAAGCAGCAGATTACGCGCAGAAAAAAA
GGATCTCAAGAAGATCCTTTGATCTTTTCTACGGGGTCTGACGCTCTATTCAACAAAGCCGCCGTCCCGT
CAAGTCAGCGTAAATGGGTAGGGGGCTTCAAATCGTCCCCCCATACGATATAAGTTGTTACTAGTGCTTG
GATTCTCACCAATAAAAAACGCCCGGCGGCAACCGAGCGTTCTGAACAAATCCAGATGGAGTTCTGAGGT
CATTACTGGATCTATCAACAGGAGTCCAAGCGAGCTCGATATCAAATTACGCCCCGCCCTGCCACTCATC
GCAGTACTGTTGTAATTCATTAAGCATTCTGCCGACATGGAAGCCATCACAAACGGCATGATGAACCTGA
ATCGCCAGCGGCATCAGCACCTTGTCGCCTTGCGTATAATATTTGCCCATGGTGAAAACGGGGGCGAAGA
AGTTGTCCATATTGGCCACGTTTAAATCAAAACTGGTGAAACTCACCCAGGGATTGGCTGAGACGAAAAA
CATATTCTCAATAAACCCTTTAGGGAAATAGGCCAGGTTTTCACCGTAACACGCCACATCTTGCGAATAT
ATGTGTAGAAACTGCCGGAAATCGTCGTGGTATTCACTCCAGAGCGATGAAAACGTTTCAGTTTGCTCAT
GGAAAACGGTGTAACAAGGGTGAACACTATCCCATATCACCAGCTCACCGTCTTTCATTGCCATACGAAA
TTCCGGATGAGCATTCATCAGGCGGGCAAGAATGTGAATAAAGGCCGGATAAAACTTGTGCTTATTTTTC
TTTACGGTCTTTAAAAAGGCCGTAATATCCAGCTGAACGGTCTGGTTATAGGTACATTGAGCAACTGACT
GAAATGCCTCAAAATGTTCTTTACGATGCCATTGGGATATATCAACGGTGGTATATCCAGTGATTTTTTT
CTCCATTTTAGCTTCCTTAGCTCCTGAAAATCTCGATAACTCAAAAAATACGCCCGGTAGTGATCTTATT
TCATTATGGTGAAAGTTGGAACCTCTTACGTGCCGATCAACGTCTCATTGATACCTGAAACAAAACCCAT
CGTACGGCCAAGGAAGTCTCCAATAACTGTGATCCACCACAAGCGCCAGGGTTTTCCCAGTCACGACGTT
GTAAAACGACGGCCAGTCATGCATAATCCGCACGCATCTGGAATAAGGAAGTGCCATTCCGCCTGACCT
Features (pLannotate 1.2.2; 7 found; start..end, strand, type, name):
     84..212     -  CDS            crtI (fragment): CRTI_PANAN - Experimental evidence at protein level: Swiss-Prot protein existence level 1. Converts 15-cis-phytoene into all-trans-lycopene via the intermediary of all-trans-phytofluene, all-trans-zeta-carotene and all- trans-neurosporene, by the introduction of four double bonds. From Pantoea ananas (Erwinia uredovora).
    814..837     -  promoter       trc promoter (fragment): strong E. coli promoter; hybrid between the trp and lac UV5 promoters
   1451..2039    -  rep_origin     ori: high-copy-number ColE1/pMB1/pBR322/pUC origin of replication
   2172..2266    -  terminator     lambda t0 terminator: transcription terminator from phage lambda
   2290..2946    -  CDS            cat: CAT_ECOLX - Experimental evidence at protein level: Swiss-Prot protein existence level 1. This enzyme is an effector of chloramphenicol resistance in bacteria. From Escherichia coli. This protein is used as a marker in many commonly used cloning vectors, such as pACYC184.
   2947..3049    -  promoter       cat promoter: promoter of the E. coli cat gene encoding chloramphenicol acetyltransferase
   3124..3167    -  CDS            lacZα (fragment): LacZα fragment of β-galactosidase; lacZ fragment
