[The description below was written by a language model from this plasmid's Addgene catalogue record and pLannotate feature annotations shown in this document.]
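Description:
pGL0_143 [EilR-PjexH1] is a small (about 3.2 kb) synthetic biology plasmid built on the pGLDV_17 backbone and catalogued as a "Level 0 part", meaning a storage vector that holds a single basic genetic element for use in hierarchical modular assembly schemes. The record lists the cloning method as unknown, so the specific assembly standard and flanking sites are not stated. The plasmid is maintained in E. coli at high copy through a ColE1/pUC-type origin of replication. Selection is with chloramphenicol, conferred by a cat (chloramphenicol acetyltransferase) gene driven by its native cat promoter and followed by the phage lambda t0 terminator.

The payload is a synthetic EilR-PjexH1 element, part of which derives from a previously published plasmid. From general knowledge, EilR is a TetR-family repressor and the Pjex promoters are its engineered cognate promoters, which together form an inducible expression system that is de-repressed by cationic dyes such as crystal violet. The catalogue fields themselves give only the insert name. The automated annotation does not label either EilR or PjexH1, so the insert most likely lies in the unannotated region between the short fragments and the origin. The small hits that were called there (a crtI fragment, a 24 nt trc promoter fragment and a short lacZα remnant) are partial matches, probably reflecting sequence similarity or backbone leftovers rather than functional genes. The part belongs to a toolkit associated with work on identifying functional origins of replication in non-model bacteria, where it would plausibly serve as a regulator-promoter module for building inducible expression cassettes.
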