Addgene plasmid #199027: pGL0_143 [EilR-PjexH1]
Purpose: Level 0 part
Depositing lab: Charlie Gilbert & Nili Ostrov & Cultivarium Tools. Depositing organization: Cultivarium, Convergent Research. Publication: A scalable framework for high-throughput identification of functional origins of replication in non-model bacteria. Gilbert C, Brumwell SL, Crits-Christoph A, Kang SC, Martin-Moldes Z, Alsharif W, Esmurria A, Nguyen M-A, Lee HH, Ostrov N. bioRxiv 2023.05.19.541510 10.1101/2023.05.19.541510.
Backbone
  Vector backbone: pGLDV_17
  Vector type: Synthetic Biology
Growth in bacteria
  Bacterial resistance: Chloramphenicol, 25 μg/mL
  Growth temperature: 37°C
  Growth strain: E. coli Twist 10B
  Copy number: High Copy
Gene/Insert
  Gene/Insert name: EilR-PjexH1
  Species: Synthetic
  Cloning method: Unknown
Resource information
  A portion of this plasmid was derived from a plasmid made by: Michael Thelen (Ruegg et al. 2018 https://doi.org/10.1038/s41467-018-05857-3)
Terms and licenses: Academic/Nonprofit Terms; Industry Terms: Not Available to Industry
How to cite: pGL0_143 [EilR-PjexH1] was a gift from Charlie Gilbert & Nili Ostrov & Cultivarium Tools (Addgene plasmid # 199027 ; http://n2t.net/addgene:199027 ; RRID:Addgene_199027)
